Addgene plasmid #98398: pLKO-Tet-On-shRNA-Control
Purpose: Lentivirus for expression of non-targeting control shRNA (Dox-inducible)
Depositing lab: Roland Friedel. Depositing organization: Icahn School of Medicine at Mount Sinai. Publication: Plexin-B2 orchestrates collective stem cell dynamics via actomyosin contractility, cytoskeletal tension and adhesion. Junqueira Alves C, Dariolli R, Haydak J, Kang S, Hannah T, Wiener RJ, DeFronzo S, Tejero R, Gusella GL, Ramakrishnan A, Alves Dias R, Wojcinski A, Kesari S, Shen L, Sobie EA, Rodrigues Furtado de Mendonca JP, Azeloglu EU, Zou H, Friedel RH. Nat Commun. 2021 Oct 14;12(1):6019. doi: 10.1038/s41467-021-26296-7. PubMed 34650052.
Backbone
  Vector backbone: Tet-pLKO-Puro (pLKO-Tet-On) Addgene #21915
  Backbone manufacturer: Dmitri Wiederschain
  Backbone size w/o insert (bp): 8758
  Total vector size (bp): 8816
  Vector type: Lentiviral
  Selectable markers: Puromycin
Growth in bacteria
  Bacterial resistance: Ampicillin, 100 μg/mL
  Growth temperature: 30°C
  Growth strain: NEB Stable
  Copy number: High Copy
Gene/Insert
  Gene/Insert name: non-targeting randomized sequence
  gRNA/shRNA sequence: ATCTCGCTTGGGCGAGAGTAAG
  Species: H. sapiens (human)
  Cloning method: Restriction Enzyme; 5′ cloning site AgeI (destroyed during cloning); 3′ cloning site EcoRI (destroyed during cloning)
  Sequencing primers: 5′ SHSEQ2 GGAAATCACCATAAACGTGA
Terms and licenses: Academic/Nonprofit Terms; Industry Terms: Not Available to Industry
How to cite: pLKO-Tet-On-shRNA-Control was a gift from Roland Friedel (Addgene plasmid # 98398 ; http://n2t.net/addgene:98398 ; RRID:Addgene_98398)
