[The description below was written by a language model from this plasmid's Addgene catalogue record and pLannotate feature annotations shown in this document.]
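Description:
pLKO-Tet-On-shRNA-Control is a third-generation-style, self-inactivating HIV-1 lentiviral transfer plasmid built on the Tet-pLKO-Puro (pLKO-Tet-On) backbone, about 8.8 kb in total. It carries a non-targeting, randomized shRNA that serves as a negative control for doxycycline-inducible knockdown experiments in human cells. In bacteria it is maintained through a high-copy ColE1/pUC-type origin with ampicillin resistance. An f1 origin, an SV40 origin and remnants of lac and phage promoter sequences are also present in the backbone.

The viral genome is transcribed from an RSV promoter fused to a truncated 5' LTR. This is followed by the Ψ packaging signal with a partial gag sequence, the Rev response element for Rev-dependent nuclear export, a cPPT/CTS element and a ΔU3 3' LTR that inactivates LTR promoter activity after integration. The short hairpin was inserted between the AgeI and EcoRI sites, both destroyed during cloning. It is placed under the H1-2O2 promoter, a variant of the human H1 RNA polymerase III promoter containing Tet operator sites.

A second cassette uses the human PGK promoter, with a rabbit β-globin intron, to express TetR, followed by an EMCV IRES and the puromycin resistance gene. This makes the system all-in-one. Constitutively produced TetR binds the operators and silences the H1 promoter, and doxycycline releases the repressor so that the shRNA is transcribed. Puromycin selects stably transduced cells. The construct is used to produce lentivirus for control cell populations that are compared with cells carrying gene-targeting shRNAs in the same inducible backbone.
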