Features (pLannotate 1.2.2; 29 found; start..end, strand, type, name):
    516..1088    +  intron         β-globin intron: intron from rabbit β-globin gene
   1143..1161    +  promoter       T7 promoter: promoter for bacteriophage T7 RNA polymerase
   1172..1792    +  CDS            tetR: TETR2_ECOLX - Experimental evidence at protein level: Swiss-Prot protein existence level 1. TetR is the repressor of the tetracycline resistance element; its N-terminal region forms a helix-turn-helix structure and binds DNA. Binding of tetracycline to TetR reduces the repressor affinity for the tetracycline resistance gene (tetA) promoter operator sites. From Escherichia coli.
   1938..2400    +  misc_feature   IRES: internal ribosome entry site (IRES) of the encephalomyocarditis virus (EMCV)
   2420..3019    +  CDS            PuroR: puromycin N-acetyltransferase; pac from Streptomyces alboniger; confers resistance to puromycin
   3062..3145    +  CDS            nef (fragment): NEF_HV1Z2 - Experimental evidence at protein level: Swiss-Prot protein existence level 1. Extracellular Nef protein targets CD4(+) T-lymphocytes for apoptosis by interacting with CXCR4 surface receptors. From Human immunodeficiency virus type 1 group M subtype D (isolate Z2/CDC-Z34) (HIV-1).
   3147..3380    +  LTR            3' LTR (ΔU3): self-inactivating 3' long terminal repeat (LTR) from HIV-1
   3452..3573    +  polyA_signal   SV40 poly(A) signal: SV40 polyadenylation signal
   3613..3748    +  rep_origin     SV40 ori: SV40 origin of replication
   3769..3787    -  promoter       T7 promoter: promoter for bacteriophage T7 RNA polymerase
   3795..3950    +  CDS            lacZα (fragment): LacZα fragment of β-galactosidase; lacZ fragment
   3955..4383    +  rep_origin     f1 ori (sequence partly withheld): f1 bacteriophage origin of replication; arrow indicates direction of (+) strand synthesis
   4436..4540    +  promoter       AmpR promoter: bla
   4541..5401    +  CDS            AmpR: β-lactamase; bla; confers resistance to ampicillin, carbenicillin, and related antibiotics
   5572..6160    +  rep_origin     ori: high-copy-number ColE1/pMB1/pBR322/pUC origin of replication
   6343..6435    +  CDS            lacI (fragment): lac repressor; lacI; The lac repressor binds to the lac operator to inhibit transcription in E. coli. This inhibition can be relieved by adding lactose or isopropyl-β-D-thiogalactopyranoside (IPTG).
   6448..6469    +  protein_bind   CAP binding site: CAP binding activates transcription in the presence of cAMP. E. coli catabolite activator protein
   6484..6514    +  promoter       lac promoter: promoter for the E. coli lac operon
   6522..6538    +  protein_bind   lac operator: The lac repressor binds to the lac operator to inhibit transcription in E. coli. This inhibition can be relieved by adding lactose or isopropyl-β-D-thiogalactopyranoside (IPTG). lac repressor encoded by lacI
   6583..6601    +  promoter       T3 promoter: promoter for bacteriophage T3 RNA polymerase
   6629..6855    +  promoter       RSV promoter: Rous sarcoma virus enhancer/promoter
   6856..7036    +  LTR            5' LTR (truncated): truncated 5' long terminal repeat (LTR) from HIV-1
   7083..7208    +  misc_feature   HIV-1 Ψ: packaging signal of human immunodeficiency virus type 1
   7192..7555    +  CDS            HIV-1 gag (fragment): gag protein from human immunodeficiency virus 1; gag
   7701..7934    +  misc_feature   RRE: The Rev response element (RRE) of HIV-1 allows for Rev-dependent mRNA export from the nucleus to the cytoplasm.
   8311..8411    +  CDS            Rev (fragment): human immunodeficiency virus 1 (HIV-1) Rev protein; rev; enhances nuclear export of unspliced and incompletely spliced viral mRNAs
   8452..8546    +  promoter       H1-2O2 promoter: doxycycline-inducible variant of the human H1 RNA promoter (Henriksen et al., 2007)
   8647..8764    +  misc_feature   cPPT/CTS: central polypurine tract and central termination sequence of HIV-1
   8813..507     +  promoter       hPGK promoter (across the origin): human phosphoglycerate kinase 1 promoter
>Addgene plasmid #98398 | pLKO-Tet-On-shRNA-Control | addgene full sequence | sequence record 182523 | Addgene NGS Result
TTGGGGTTGCGCCTTTTCCAAGGCAGCCCTGGGTTTGCGCAGGGACGCGGCTGCTCTGGGCGTGGTTCCG
GGAAACGCAGCGGCGCCGACCCTGGGTCTCGCACATTCTTCACGTCCGTTCGCAGCGTCACCCGGATCTT
CGCCGCTACCCTTGTGGGCCCCCCGGCGACGCTTCCTGCTCCGCCCCTAAGTCGGGAAGGTTCCTTGCGG
TTCGCGGCGTGCCGGACGTGACAAACGGAAGCCGCACGTCTCACTAGTACCCTCGCAGACGGACAGCGCC
AGGGAGCAATGGCAGCGCGCCGACCGCGATGGGCTGTGGCCAATAGCGGCTGCTCAGCAGGGCGCGCCGA
GAGCAGCGGCCGGGAAGGGGCGGTGCGGGAGGCGGGGTGTGGGGCGGTAGTGTGGGCCCTGTTCCTGCCC
GCGCGGTGTTCCGCATTCTGCAAGCCTCCGGAGCGCACGTCGGCAGTCGGCTCCCTCGTTGACCGAATCA
CCGACCTCTCTCCCCAGGGGGATCTGTGAGTTTGGGGACCCTTGATTGTTCTTTCTTTTTCGCTATTGTA
AAATTCATGTTATATGGAGGGGGCAAAGTTTTCAGGGTGTTGTTTAGAATGGGAAGATGTCCCTTGTATC
ACCATGGACCCTCATGATAATTTTGTTTCTTTCACTTTCTACTCTGTTGACAACCATTGTCTCCTCTTAT
TTTCTTTTCATTTTCTGTAACTTTTTCGTTAAACTTTAGCTTGCATTTGTAACGAATTTTTAAATTCACT
TTTGTTTATTTGTCAGATTGTAAGTACTTTCTCTAATCACTTTTTTTTCAAGGCAATCAGGGTATATTAT
ATTGTACTTCAGCACAGTTTTAGAGAACAATTGTTATAATTAAATGATAAGGTAGAATATTTCTGCATAT
AAATTCTGGCTGGCGTGGAAATATTCTTATTGGTAGAAACAACTACATCCTGGTCATCATCCTGCCTTTC
TCTTTATGGTTACAATGATATACACTGTTTGAGATGAGGATAAAATACTCTGAGTCCAAACCGGGCCCCT
CTGCTAACCATGTTCATGCCTTCTTCTTTTTCCTACAGCTCCTGGGCAACGTGCTGGTTATTGTGCTGTC
TCATCATTTTGGCAAAGAATTGTAATACGACTCACTATAGGGCGAATTGATATGTCTAGATTAGATAAAA
GTAAAGTGATTAACAGCGCATTAGAGCTGCTTAATGAGGTCGGAATCGAAGGTTTAACAACCCGTAAACT
CGCCCAGAAGCTAGGTGTAGAGCAGCCTACATTGTATTGGCATGTAAAAAATAAGCGGGCTTTGCTCGAC
GCCTTAGCCATTGAGATGTTAGATAGGCACCATACTCACTTTTGCCCTTTAGAAGGGGAAAGCTGGCAAG
ATTTTTTACGTAATAACGCTAAAAGTTTTAGATGTGCTTTACTAAGTCATCGCGATGGAGCAAAAGTACA
TTTAGGTACACGGCCTACAGAAAAACAGTATGAAACTCTCGAAAATCAATTAGCCTTTTTATGCCAACAA
GGTTTTTCACTAGAGAATGCATTATATGCACTCAGCGCTGTGGGGCATTTTACTTTAGGTTGCGTATTGG
AAGATCAAGAGCATCAAGTCGCTAAAGAAGAAAGGGAAACACCTACTACTGATAGTATGCCGCCATTATT
ACGACAAGCTATCGAATTATTTGATCACCAAGGTGCAGAGCCAGCCTTCTTATTCGGCCTTGAATTGATC
ATATGCGGATTAGAAAAACAACTTAAATGTGAAAGTGGGTCCGCGTACAGCGGCTCCCGGGAGTTCTAGG
GATCTGCCCCTCTCCCTCCCCCCCCCCTAACGTTACTGGCCGAAGCCGCTTGGAATAAGGCCGGTGTGCG
TTTGTCTATATGTTATTTTCCACCATATTGCCGTCTTTTGGCAATGTGAGGGCCCGGAAACCTGGCCCTG
TCTTCTTGACGAGCATTCCTAGGGGTCTTTCCCCTCTCGCCAAAGGAATGCAAGGTCTGTTGAATGTCGT
GAAGGAAGCAGTTCCTCTGGAAGCTTCTTGAAGACAAACAACGTCTGTAGCGACCCTTTGCAGGCAGCGG
AACCCCCCACCTGGCGACAGGTGCCTCTGCGGCCAAAAGCCACGTGTATAAGATACACCTGCAAAGGCGG
CACAACCCCAGTGCCACGTTGTGAGTTGGATAGTTGTGGAAAGAGTCAAATGGCTCTCCTCAAGCGTATT
CAACAAGGGGCTGAAGGATGCCCAGAAGGTACCCCATTGTATGGGATCTGATCTGGGGCCTCGGTGCACA
TGCTTTACATGTGTTTAGTCGAGGTTAAAAAAACGTCTAGGCCCCCCGAACCACGGGGACGTGGTTTTCC
TTTGAAAAACACGATGATAAGGATCCACCGGAGCTTACCATGACCGAGTACAAGCCCACGGTGCGCCTCG
CCACCCGCGACGACGTCCCCAGGGCCGTACGCACCCTCGCCGCCGCGTTCGCCGACTACCCCGCCACGCG
CCACACCGTCGATCCGGACCGCCACATCGAGCGGGTCACCGAGCTGCAAGAACTCTTCCTCACGCGCGTC
GGGCTCGACATCGGCAAGGTGTGGGTCGCGGACGACGGCGCCGCGGTGGCGGTCTGGACCACGCCGGAGA
GCGTCGAAGCGGGGGCGGTGTTCGCCGAGATCGGCCCGCGCATGGCCGAGTTGAGCGGTTCCCGGCTGGC
CGCGCAGCAACAGATGGAAGGCCTCCTGGCGCCGCACCGGCCCAAGGAGCCCGCGTGGTTCCTGGCCACC
GTCGGCGTCTCGCCCGACCACCAGGGCAAGGGTCTGGGCAGCGCCGTCGTGCTCCCCGGAGTGGAGGCGG
CCGAGCGCGCCGGGGTGCCCGCCTTCCTGGAGACCTCCGCGCCCCGCAACCTCCCCTTCTACGAGCGGCT
CGGCTTCACCGTCACCGCCGACGTCGAGGTGCCCGAAGGACCGCGCACCTGGTGCATGACCCGCAAGCCC
GGTGCCTGACGCCCGCCCCACGACCCGCAGCGCCCGACCGAAAGGAGCGCACGACCCCATGCATCGGTAC
CTTTAAGACCAATGACTTACAAGGCAGCTGTAGATCTTAGCCACTTTTTAAAAGAAAAGGGGGGACTGGA
AGGGCTAATTCACTCCCAACGAAGACAAGATCTGCTTTTTGCTTGTACTGGGTCTCTCTGGTTAGACCAG
ATCTGAGCCTGGGAGCTCTCTGGCTAACTAGGGAACCCACTGCTTAAGCCTCAATAAAGCTTGCCTTGAG
TGCTTCAAGTAGTGTGTGCCCGTCTGTTGTGTGACTCTGGTAACTAGAGATCCCTCAGACCCTTTTAGTC
AGTGTGGAAAATCTCTAGCAGTAGTAGTTCATGTCATCTTATTATTCAGTATTTATAACTTGCAAAGAAA
TGAATATCAGAGAGTGAGAGGAACTTGTTTATTGCAGCTTATAATGGTTACAAATAAAGCAATAGCATCA
CAAATTTCACAAATAAAGCATTTTTTTCACTGCATTCTAGTTGTGGTTTGTCCAAACTCATCAATGTATC
TTATCATGTCTGGCTCTAGCTATCCCGCCCCTAACTCCGCCCATCCCGCCCCTAACTCCGCCCAGTTCCG
CCCATTCTCCGCCCCATGGCTGACTAATTTTTTTTATTTATGCAGAGGCCGAGGCCGCCTCGGCCTCTGA
GCTATTCCAGAAGTAGTGAGGAGGCTTTTTTGGAGGCCTAGGGACGTACCCAATTCGCCCTATAGTGAGT
CGTATTACGCGCGCTCACTGGCCGTCGTTTTACAACGTCGTGACTGGGAAAACCCTGGCGTTACCCAACT
TAATCGCCTTGCAGCACATCCCCCTTTCGCCAGCTGGCGTAATAGCGAAGAGGCCCGCACCGATCGCCCT
TCCCAACAGTTGCGCAGCCTGAATGGCGAATGGG
[124 nt withheld, positions 3955-4078]
C
[91 nt withheld, positions 4080-4170]
A
[49 nt withheld, positions 4172-4220]
CCTTTGACGTTGGAGTCCACGTTCTTT
[37 nt withheld, positions 4248-4284]
ACCCTATCTCGGTCTATTCTTTTGATTTATAAGGGATTTTGCCGATTTCGGCCTATTGGTTAAAAAATGA
GCTGATTTAACAAAAATTTAACGCGAATTTTAACAAAATATTAACGCTTACAATTTAGGTGGCACTTTTC
GGGGAAATGTGCGCGGAACCCCTATTTGTTTATTTTTCTAAATACATTCAAATATGTATCCGCTCATGAG
ACAATAACCCTGATAAATGCTTCAATAATATTGAAAAAGGAAGAGTATGAGTATTCAACATTTCCGTGTC
GCCCTTATTCCCTTTTTTGCGGCATTTTGCCTTCCTGTTTTTGCTCACCCAGAAACGCTGGTGAAAGTAA
AAGATGCTGAAGATCAGTTGGGTGCACGAGTGGGTTACATCGAACTGGATCTCAACAGCGGTAAGATCCT
TGAGAGTTTTCGCCCCGAAGAACGTTTTCCAATGATGAGCACTTTTAAAGTTCTGCTATGTGGCGCGGTA
TTATCCCGTATTGACGCCGGGCAAGAGCAACTCGGTCGCCGCATACACTATTCTCAGAATGACTTGGTTG
AGTACTCACCAGTCACAGAAAAGCATCTTACGGATGGCATGACAGTAAGAGAATTATGCAGTGCTGCCAT
AACCATGAGTGATAACACTGCGGCCAACTTACTTCTGACAACGATCGGAGGACCGAAGGAGCTAACCGCT
TTTTTGCACAACATGGGGGATCATGTAACTCGCCTTGATCGTTGGGAACCGGAGCTGAATGAAGCCATAC
CAAACGACGAGCGTGACACCACGATGCCTGTAGCAATGGCAACAACGTTGCGCAAACTATTAACTGGCGA
ACTACTTACTCTAGCTTCCCGGCAACAATTAATAGACTGGATGGAGGCGGATAAAGTTGCAGGACCACTT
CTGCGCTCGGCCCTTCCGGCTGGCTGGTTTATTGCTGATAAATCTGGAGCCGGTGAGCGTGGGTCTCGCG
GTATCATTGCAGCACTGGGGCCAGATGGTAAGCCCTCCCGTATCGTAGTTATCTACACGACGGGGAGTCA
GGCAACTATGGATGAACGAAATAGACAGATCGCTGAGATAGGTGCCTCACTGATTAAGCATTGGTAACTG
TCAGACCAAGTTTACTCATATATACTTTAGATTGATTTAAAACTTCATTTTTAATTTAAAAGGATCTAGG
TGAAGATCCTTTTTGATAATCTCATGACCAAAATCCCTTAACGTGAGTTTTCGTTCCACTGAGCGTCAGA
CCCCGTAGAAAAGATCAAAGGATCTTCTTGAGATCCTTTTTTTCTGCGCGTAATCTGCTGCTTGCAAACA
AAAAAACCACCGCTACCAGCGGTGGTTTGTTTGCCGGATCAAGAGCTACCAACTCTTTTTCCGAAGGTAA
CTGGCTTCAGCAGAGCGCAGATACCAAATACTGTTCTTCTAGTGTAGCCGTAGTTAGGCCACCACTTCAA
GAACTCTGTAGCACCGCCTACATACCTCGCTCTGCTAATCCTGTTACCAGTGGCTGCTGCCAGTGGCGAT
AAGTCGTGTCTTACCGGGTTGGACTCAAGACGATAGTTACCGGATAAGGCGCAGCGGTCGGGCTGAACGG
GGGGTTCGTGCACACAGCCCAGCTTGGAGCGAACGACCTACACCGAACTGAGATACCTACAGCGTGAGCT
ATGAGAAAGCGCCACGCTTCCCGAAGGGAGAAAGGCGGACAGGTATCCGGTAAGCGGCAGGGTCGGAACA
GGAGAGCGCACGAGGGAGCTTCCAGGGGGAAACGCCTGGTATCTTTATAGTCCTGTCGGGTTTCGCCACC
TCTGACTTGAGCGTCGATTTTTGTGATGCTCGTCAGGGGGGCGGAGCCTATGGAAAAACGCCAGCAACGC
GGCCTTTTTACGGTTCCTGGCCTTTTGCTGGCCTTTTGCTCACATGTTCTTTCCTGCGTTATCCCCTGAT
TCTGTGGATAACCGTATTACCGCCTTTGAGTGAGCTGATACCGCTCGCCGCAGCCGAACGACCGAGCGCA
GCGAGTCAGTGAGCGAGGAAGCGGAAGAGCGCCCAATACGCAAACCGCCTCTCCCCGCGCGTTGGCCGAT
TCATTAATGCAGCTGGCACGACAGGTTTCCCGACTGGAAAGCGGGCAGTGAGCGCAACGCAATTAATGTG
AGTTAGCTCACTCATTAGGCACCCCAGGCTTTACACTTTATGCTTCCGGCTCGTATGTTGTGTGGAATTG
TGAGCGGATAACAATTTCACACAGGAAACAGCTATGACCATGATTACGCCAAGCGCGCAATTAACCCTCA
CTAAAGGGAACAAAAGCTGGAGCTGCAAGCTTAATGTAGTCTTATGCAATACTCTTGTAGTCTTGCAACA
TGGTAACGATGAGTTAGCAACATGCCTTACAAGGAGAGAAAAAGCACCGTGCATGCCGATTGGTGGAAGT
AAGGTGGTACGATCGTGCCTTATTAGGAAGGCAACAGACGGGTCTGACATGGATTGGACGAACCACTGAA
TTGCCGCATTGCAGAGATATTGTATTTAAGTGCCTAGCTCGATACATAAACGGGTCTCTCTGGTTAGACC
AGATCTGAGCCTGGGAGCTCTCTGGCTAACTAGGGAACCCACTGCTTAAGCCTCAATAAAGCTTGCCTTG
AGTGCTTCAAGTAGTGTGTGCCCGTCTGTTGTGTGACTCTGGTAACTAGAGATCCCTCAGACCCTTTTAG
TCAGTGTGGAAAATCTCTAGCAGTGGCGCCCGAACAGGGACTTGAAAGCGAAAGGGAAACCAGAGGAGCT
CTCTCGACGCAGGACTCGGCTTGCTGAAGCGCGCACGGCAAGAGGCGAGGGGCGGCGACTGGTGAGTACG
CCAAAAATTTTGACTAGCGGAGGCTAGAAGGAGAGAGATGGGTGCGAGAGCGTCAGTATTAAGCGGGGGA
GAATTAGATCGCGATGGGAAAAAATTCGGTTAAGGCCAGGGGGAAAGAAAAAATATAAATTAAAACATAT
AGTATGGGCAAGCAGGGAGCTAGAACGATTCGCAGTTAATCCTGGCCTGTTAGAAACATCAGAAGGCTGT
AGACAAATACTGGGACAGCTACAACCATCCCTTCAGACAGGATCAGAAGAACTTAGATCATTATATAATA
CAGTAGCAACCCTCTATTGTGTGCATCAAAGGATAGAGATAAAAGACACCAAGGAAGCTTTAGACAAGAT
AGAGGAAGAGCAAAACAAAAGTAAGACCACCGCACAGCAAGCGGCCGCTGATCTTCAGACCTGGAGGAGG
AGATATGAGGGACAATTGGAGAAGTGAATTATATAAATATAAAGTAGTAAAAATTGAACCATTAGGAGTA
GCACCCACCAAGGCAAAGAGAAGAGTGGTGCAGAGAGAAAAAAGAGCAGTGGGAATAGGAGCTTTGTTCC
TTGGGTTCTTGGGAGCAGCAGGAAGCACTATGGGCGCAGCGTCAATGACGCTGACGGTACAGGCCAGACA
ATTATTGTCTGGTATAGTGCAGCAGCAGAACAATTTGCTGAGGGCTATTGAGGCGCAACAGCATCTGTTG
CAACTCACAGTCTGGGGCATCAAGCAGCTCCAGGCAAGAATCCTGGCTGTGGAAAGATACCTAAAGGATC
AACAGCTCCTGGGGATTTGGGGTTGCTCTGGAAAACTCATTTGCACCACTGCTGTGCCTTGGAATGCTAG
TTGGAGTAATAAATCTCTGGAACAGATTTGGAATCACACGACCTGGATGGAGTGGGACAGAGAAATTAAC
AATTACACAAGCTTAATACACTCCTTAATTGAAGAATCGCAAAACCAGCAAGAAAAGAATGAACAAGAAT
TATTGGAATTAGATAAATGGGCAAGTTTGTGGAATTGGTTTAACATAACAAATTGGCTGTGGTATATAAA
ATTATTCATAATGATAGTAGGAGGCTTGGTAGGTTTAAGAATAGTTTTTGCTGTACTTTCTATAGTGAAT
AGAGTTAGGCAGGGATATTCACCATTATCGTTTCAGACCCACCTCCCAACCCCGAGGGGACCCGACAGGC
CCGAAGGAATAGAAGAAGAAGGTGGAGAGAGAGACAGAGACAGATCCATTCGATTAGTGAACGGATCTCG
ACGGTATCGATCACGAGACTAGCCTCGAGCGGCCGCAATATTTGCATGTCGCTATGTGTTCTGGGAAATC
ACCATAAACGTGAAATCCCTATCAGTGATAGAGACTTATAAGTTCCCTATCAGTGATAGAGACACCGGAT
CTCGCTTGGGCGAGAGTAAGCTCGAGCTTACTCTCGCCCAAGCGAGATTTTTAATTCTCGACCTCGAGAC
AAATGGCAGTATTCATCCACAATTTTAAAAGAAAAGGGGGGATTGGGGGGTACAGTGCAGGGGAAAGAAT
AGTAGACATAATAGCAACAGACATACAAACTAAAGAATTACAAAAACAAATTACAAAAATTCAAAATTTT
CGGGTTTATTACAGGGACAGCAGAGATCCACTTTGGCCGCGGCTCGAGGGGG
